Addgene plasmid #25873: pcDNA3.1 Hygro EYFP H148Q
Depositing lab: Peter Haggie. Depositing organization: University of California, San Francisco (UCSF). Publication: Green fluorescent protein-based halide indicators with improved chloride and iodide affinities. Galietta LJ, Haggie PM, Verkman AS. FEBS Lett. 2001 Jun 22. 499(3):220-4. 10.1016/S0014-5793(01)02561-3 PubMed 11423120.
Backbone
  Vector backbone: pcDNA3.1 Hygro
  Backbone manufacturer: Invitrogen
  Backbone size w/o insert (bp): 5600
  Vector type: Mammalian Expression
  Selectable markers: Hygromycin
Growth in bacteria
  Bacterial resistance: Ampicillin, 100 μg/mL
  Growth temperature: 37°C
  Growth strain: DH5alpha
  Copy number: High Copy
Gene/Insert
  Gene/Insert name: EYFP H148Q
  Species: A. victoria
  Insert size (bp): 700
  Mutation: EYFP from pEYFP (Clontech) with H148Q mutation
  Cloning method: Restriction Enzyme; 5′ cloning site BamHI (not destroyed); 3′ cloning site NotI (not destroyed)
  Sequencing primers: 5′ CMV-F; 3′ BGHrev
Terms and licenses: Academic/Nonprofit Terms; Industry Terms: Not Available to Industry
How to cite: pcDNA3.1 Hygro EYFP H148Q was a gift from Peter Haggie (Addgene plasmid # 25873 ; http://n2t.net/addgene:25873 ; RRID:Addgene_25873)
