[The description below was written by a language model from this plasmid's Addgene catalogue record.]
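Description:
pcDNA3.1 Hygro EYFP H148Q is a mammalian expression plasmid built on the commercial pcDNA3.1 Hygro backbone (about 5.6 kb without insert). It is maintained in E. coli as a high-copy plasmid under ampicillin selection, and it carries a hygromycin resistance marker that allows selection of stably transfected mammalian cells. No feature table accompanies the record, so individual backbone elements are not itemised. However, the listed sequencing primers (a CMV forward primer and a BGH reverse primer) fit the standard pcDNA3.1 layout, in which the insert lies between the CMV immediate-early promoter and the bovine growth hormone polyadenylation signal.

The insert is a roughly 700 bp coding sequence for enhanced yellow fluorescent protein, a derivative of the Aequorea victoria green fluorescent protein, taken from a commercial pEYFP vector and carrying the H148Q point mutation. It was cloned between BamHI and NotI sites, both of which remain intact, so the cassette can be excised or transferred to another vector. No fusion tags or targeting sequences are recorded.

The associated publication concerns GFP-based halide indicators with improved chloride and iodide affinities. YFP H148Q is known as a halide-sensitive fluorescent protein whose emission is quenched when anions such as chloride or iodide bind. The plasmid is therefore suited to transient or stable expression of a genetically encoded halide sensor in mammalian cells, for example to follow intracellular halide concentration or to assay anion channel or transporter activity by fluorescence. It can also serve as a parent or reference for further sensor variants.
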