>Addgene plasmid #25873 | pcDNA3.1 Hygro EYFP H148Q | addgene partial sequence | sequence record 31914 | 25873 with CMV-F
GACTTTTGGCTACTAGAGAACCCACTGCTTACTGGCTTATCGAAATTAATACGACTCACTATAGGGAGAC
CCAAGCTGGCTAGCGTTTAAACTTAAGCTTGGTACCGAGCTCGGATCCCCGGGTACCGGTCGCCACCATG
GTGAGCAAGGGCGAGGAGCTGTTCACCGGGGTGGTGCCCATCCTGGTCGAGCTGGACGGCGACGTAAACG
GCCACAAGTTCAGCGTGTCCGGCGAGGGCGAGGGCGATGCCACCTACGGCAAGCTGACCCTGAAGTTCAT
CTGCACCACCGGCAAGCTGCCCGTGCCCTGGCCCACCCTCGTGACCACCTTCGGCTACGGCCTGCAGTGC
TTCGCCCGCTACCCCGACCACATGAAGCAGCACGACTTCTTCAAGTCCGCCATGCCCGAAGGCTACGTCC
AGGAGCGCACCATCTTCTTCAAGGACGACGGCAACTACAAGACCCGCGCCGAGGTGAAGTTCGAGGGCGA
CACCCTGGTGAACCGCATCGAGCTGAAGGGCATCGACTTCAAGGAGGACGGCAACATCCTGGGGCACAAG
CTGGAGTACAACTACAACAGCCAGAACGTCTATATCATGGCCGACAAGCAGAAGAACGGCATCAAGGTGA
ACTTCAAGATCCGCCACAACATCGAGGACGGCAGCGTGCAGCTCGCCGACCACTACCAGCAGAACACCCC
CATCGGCGACGGCCCCGTGCTGCTGCCCGACAACCACTACCTGAGCTACCAGTCCGCCCTGAGCAAAGAC
CCCAACGAGAAGCGCGATCACATGGTCCTGCTGGAGTTCGTGACCGCCGCCGGGATCACTCTCGGCATGG
ACGAGCTGTACAAGTAAAGCGGCCGCTCGAGTCTAGAGGG
